>Addgene plasmid #149240 | pGBW-m4046811 | addgene full sequence | sequence record 296973 | Ginkgo NGS Result
GGAATTGTGAGCGGATAACAATTCCCCTCTAGAAATAATTTTGTTTAACTTTAAGAAGGAGACTCTTCTA
TGAAATTTCTTGTTTTCTTAGGAATCATCACAACTGTAGCTGCATTTCACCAAGAATGTAGTTTACAGTC
ATGTACTCAACATCAACCATATGTAGTTGATGACCCGTGTCCTATTCACTTCTATTCTAAATGGTATATT
AGAGTAGGAGCTAGAAAATCAGCACCTTTAATTGAATTGTGCGTGGATGAGGCTGGTTCTAAATCACCCA
TTCAGTACATCGATATCGGTAATTATACAGTTTCCTGTTTACCTTTTACAATTAATTGCCAGGAACCTAA
ATTGGGTAGTCTTGTAGTGCGTTGTTCGTTCTATGAAGACTTTTTAGAGTATCATGACGTTCGTGTTGTT
TTAGATTTCATCGAGAACCTGTACTTTCAAAGCGAGCAGAAGCTTATTTCCGAAGAAGATCTCTAACCGG
CTTATCGGTCAGTTTCACCTGATTTACGTAAAAACCCGCTTCGGCGGGTTTTTGCTTTTGGAGGGGCAGA
AAGATGAATGACTGTCCACGACGCTATACCCAAAAGAAAAAGCTTGAGATCCTTTTTTTCTGCGCGTAAT
CTGCTGCTTGCAAACAAAAAAACCACCGCTACCAGCGGTGGTTTGTTTGCCGGATCAAGAGCTACCAACT
CTTTTTCCGAAGGTAACTGGCTTCAGCAGAGCGCAGATACCAAATACTGTTCTTCTAGTGTAGCCGTAGT
TAGGCCACCACTTCAAGAACTCTGTAGCACCGCCTACATACCTCGCTCTGCTAATCCTGTTACCAGTGGC
TGCTGCCAGTGGCGATAAGTCGTGTCTTACCGGGTTGGACTCAAGACGATAGTTACCGGATAAGGCGCAG
CGGTCGGGCTGAACGGGGGGTTCGTGCACACAGCCCAGCTTGGAGCGAACGACCTACACCGAACTGAGAT
ACCTACAGCGTGAGCTATGAGAAAGCGCCACGCTTCCCGAAGGGAGAAAGGCGGACAGGTATCCGGTAAG
CGGCAGGGTCGGAACAGGAGAGCGCACGAGGGAGCTTCCAGGGGGAAACGCCTGGTATCTTTATAGTCCT
GTCGGGTTTCGCCACCTCTGACTTGAGCGTCGATTTTTGTGATGCTCGTCAGGGGGGCGGAGCCTATGGA
AATTGATCGGGCACGTAAGAGGTTCCAACTTTCACCATAATGAAATAAGATCACTACCGGGCGTATTTTT
TGAGTTATCGAGATTTTCAGGAGCTAAGGAAGCTAAAATGGAGAAAAAAATCACTGGATATACCACCGTT
GATATATCCCAATGGCATCGTAAAGAACATTTTGAGGCATTTCAGTCAGTTGCTCAATGTACCTATAACC
AGACCGTTCAGCTGGATATTACGGCCTTTTTAAAGACCGTAAAGAAAAATAAGCACAAGTTTTATCCGGC
CTTTATTCACATTCTTGCCCGCCTGATGAATGCTCATCCGGAATTTCGTATGGCAATGAAAGACGGTGAG
CTGGTGATATGGGATAGTGTTCACCCTTGTTACACCGTTTTCCATGAGCAAACTGAAACGTTTTCATCGC
TCTGGAGTGAATACCACGACGATTTCCGGCAGTTTCTACACATATATTCGCAAGATGTGGCGTGTTACGG
TGAAAACCTGGCCTATTTCCCTAAAGGGTTTATTGAGAATATGTTTTTCGTTTCAGCCAATCCCTGGGTG
AGTTTCACCAGTTTTGATTTAAACGTGGCCAATATGGACAACTTCTTCGCCCCCGTTTTCACCATGGGCA
AATATTATACGCAAGGCGACAAGGTGCTGATGCCGCTGGCGATTCAGGTTCATCATGCCGTTTGTGATGG
CTTCCATGTCGGCAGAATGCTTAATGAATTACAACAGTACTGCGATGAGTGGCAGGGCGGGGCGTAATTT
GATATCGAGCTCGCTTGGACTCCTGTTGATAGATCCAGTAATGACCTCAGAACTCCATCTGGATTTGTTC
AGAACGCTCGGTTGCCGCCGGGCGTTTTTTATTGGTCATCGATCTCGATCCCGCGAAATTAATACGACTC
ACTATAGG
Features (pLannotate 1.2.2; 8 found; start..end, strand, type, name):
      1..25      +  protein_bind   lac operator: The lac repressor binds to the lac operator to inhibit transcription in E. coli. This inhibition can be relieved by adding lactose or isopropyl-β-D-thiogalactopyranoside (IPTG). lac repressor encoded by lacI
     40..62      +  RBS            RBS: efficient ribosome binding site from bacteriophage T7 gene 10 (Olins and Rangwala, 1989)
     70..432     +  CDS            NS8_SARS2: Experimental evidence at protein level: Swiss-Prot protein existence level 1. Plays a role in modulating host immune response (PubMed:31986261). Binds to IL17RA receptor, leading to IL17 pathway activation and an increased secretion of pro-inflammatory factors. Contributes to cytokine storm during COVID-19 infection. From Severe acute respiratory syndrome coronavirus 2 (2019-nCoV) (SARS-CoV-2).
    604..1192    +  rep_origin     ori: high-copy-number ColE1/pMB1/pBR322/pUC origin of replication
   1200..1297    +  promoter       cat promoter: promoter of the E. coli cat gene encoding chloramphenicol acetyltransferase
   1298..1954    +  CDS            cat: CAT_ECOLX - Experimental evidence at protein level: Swiss-Prot protein existence level 1. This enzyme is an effector of chloramphenicol resistance in bacteria. From Escherichia coli. This protein is used as a marker in many commonly used cloning vectors, such as pACYC184.
   2028..2062    +  terminator     lambda t0 terminator: minimal transcription terminator from phage lambda (Scholtissek and Grosse, 1987)
   2090..2108    +  promoter       T7 promoter: promoter for bacteriophage T7 RNA polymerase
