>Addgene plasmid #149240 | pGBW-m4046811 | addgene full sequence | sequence record 331953 | Addgene NGS Result
CTTTGGGGAAATTATGAGGGGATCTCTCAGTACTCAACATCAACCATATGTAGTTGATGACCCGTGTCCT
ATTCACTTCTATTCTAAATGGTATATTAGAGTAGGAGCTAGAAAATCAGCACCTTTAATTGAATTGTGCG
TGGATGAGGCTGGTTCTAAATCACCCATTCAGTACATCGATATCGGTAATTATACAGTTTCCTGTTTACC
TTTTACAATTAATTGCCAGGAACCTAAATTGGGTAGTCTTGTAGTGCGTTGTTCGTTCTATGAAGACTTT
TTAGAGTATCATGACGTTCGTGTTGTTTTAGATTTCATCGAGAACCTGTACTTTCAAAGCGAGCAGAAGC
TTATTTCCGAAGAAGATCTCTAACCGGCTTATCGGTCAGTTTCACCTGATTTACGTAAAAACCCGCTTCG
GCGGGTTTTTGCTTTTGGAGGGGCAGAAAGATGAATGACTGTCCACGACGCTATACCCAAAAGAAAAAGC
TTGAGATCCTTTTTTTCTGCGCGTAATCTGCTGCTTGCAAACAAAAAAACCACCGCTACCAGCGGTGGTT
TGTTTGCCGGATCAAGAGCTACCAACTCTTTTTCCGAAGGTAACTGGCTTCAGCAGAGCGCAGATACCAA
ATACTGTTCTTCTAGTGTAGCCGTAGTTAGGCCACCACTTCAAGAACTCTGTAGCACCGCCTACATACCT
CGCTCTGCTAATCCTGTTACCAGTGGCTGCTGCCAGTGGCGATAAGTCGTGTCTTACCGGGTTGGACTCA
AGACGATAGTTACCGGATAAGGCGCAGCGGTCGGGCTGAACGGGGGGTTCGTGCACACAGCCCAGCTTGG
AGCGAACGACCTACACCGAACTGAGATACCTACAGCGTGAGCTATGAGAAAGCGCCACGCTTCCCGAAGG
GAGAAAGGCGGACAGGTATCCGGTAAGCGGCAGGGTCGGAACAGGAGAGCGCACGAGGGAGCTTCCAGGG
GGAAACGCCTGGTATCTTTATAGTCCTGTCGGGTTTCGCCACCTCTGACTTGAGCGTCGATTTTTGTGAT
GCTCGTCAGGGGGGCGGAGCCTATGGAAATTGATCGGGCACGTAAGAGGTTCCAACTTTCACCATAATGA
AATAAGATCACTACCGGGCGTATTTTTTGAGTTATCGAGATTTTCAGGAGCTAAGGAAGCTAAAATGGAG
AAAAAAATCACTGGATATACCACCGTTGATATATCCCAATGGCATCGTAAAGAACATTTTGAGGCATTTC
AGTCAGTTGCTCAATGTACCTATAACCAGACCGTTCAGCTGGATATTACGGCCTTTTTAAAGACCGTAAA
GAAAAATAAGCACAAGTTTTATCCGGCCTTTATTCACATTCTTGCCCGCCTGATGAATGCTCATCCGGAA
TTTCGTATGGCAATGAAAGACGGTGAGCTGGTGATATGGGATAGTGTTCACCCTTGTTACACCGTTTTCC
ATGAGCAAACTGAAACGTTTTCATCGCTCTGGAGTGAATACCACGACGATTTCCGGCAGTTTCTACACAT
ATATTCGCAAGATGTGGCGTGTTACGGTGAAAACCTGGCCTATTTCCCTAAAGGGTTTATTGAGAATATG
TTTTTCGTTTCAGCCAATCCCTGGGTGAGTTTCACCAGTTTTGATTTAAACGTGGCCAATATGGACAACT
TCTTCGCCCCCGTTTTCACCATGGGCAAATATTATACGCAAGGCGACAAGGTGCTGATGCCGCTGGCGAT
TCAGGTTCATCATGCCGTTTGTGATGGCTTCCATGTCGGCAGAATGCTTAATGAATTACAACAGTACTGC
GATGAGTGGCAGGGCGGGGCGTAATTTGATATCGAGCTCGCTTGGACTCCTGTTGATAGATCCAGTAATG
ACCTCAGAACTCCATCTGGATTTGTTCAGAACGCTCGGTTGCCGCCGGGCGTTTTTTATTGGTCATCGAT
CTCGATCCCGCGAAATTAATACGACTCACTATAGGGGAATTGTGAGCGGATAACAATTCCCCTCTAGAAA
TAATTTTGTTTAACTTTAAGAAGGAGACTCTTCTATGAAATTTCTTGTTTTCTTAGGAATCATCACAACT
GTAGCTGCATTTCACCAAGAATGTAGTTTACAGTCATGTACTCAACACTGATGAATCCCCTAATGATTTT
KRTMAAAATCATTAAGTTAAGGTGGATACACATCTTGTCATATGATCAAATGGTTTCGCGAAAAATCAAT
AATCAGACAACAAGATGTGCGAACTCGATATTTTACACGACTCTCTTTACCAATTCTGCCCCGAATTACA
CTTAAAACGACTCAACAGCTTAACGTTGGCTTGCCACGCATTACTTGACTGTAAAACTCTCACTCTTACC
GAACTTGGCCGTAACCTGCCAACCAAAGCGAGAACAAAACATAACATCAAACGAATCGACCGATTGTTAG
GTAATCGTCACCTCCACAAAGAGCGACTCGCTGTATACCGTTGGCATGCTAGCTTTATCTGTTCGGGCAA
TACGATGCCCATTGTACTTGTTGACTGGTCTGATATTCGTGAGCAAAAACGACTTATGGTATTGCGAGCT
TCAGTCGCACTACACGGTCGTTCTGTTACTCTTTATGAGAAAGCGTTCCCGCTTTCAGAGCAATGTTCAA
AGAAAGCTCATGACCAATTTCTAGCCGACCTTGCGAGCATTCTACCGAGTAACACCACACCGCTCATTGT
CAGTGATGCTGGCTTTAAAGTGCCATGGTATAAATCCGTTGAGAAGCTGGGTTGGTACTGGTTAAGTCGA
GTAAGAGGAAAAGTACAATATGCAGACCTAGGAGCGGAAAACTGGAAACCTATCAGCAACTTACATGATA
TGTCATCTAGTCACTCAAAGACTTTAGGCTATAAGAGGCTGACTAAAAGCAATCCAATCTCATGCCAAAT
TCTATTGTATAAATCTCGCTCTAAAGGCCGAAAAAATCAGCGCTCGACACGGACTCATTGTCACCACCCG
TCACCTAAAATCTACTCAGCGTCGGCAAAGGAGCCATGGGTTCTAGCAACTAACTTACCTGTTGAAATTC
GAACACCCAAACAACTTGTTAATATCTATTCGAAGCGAATGCAGATTGAAGAAACCTTCCGAGACTTGAA
AAGTCCTGCCTACGGACTAGGCCTACGCCATAGCCGAACGAGCAGCTCAGAGCGTTTTGATATCATGCTG
CTAATCGCCCTGATGCTTCAACTAACATGTTGGCTTGCGGGCGTTCATGCTCAGAAACAAGGTTGGGACA
AGCACTTCCAGGCTAACACAGTCAGAAATCGAAACGTACTCTCAACAGTTCGCTTAGGCATGGAAGTTTT
GCGGCATTCTGGCTACACAATAACAAGGGAAGACTTACTCGTGGCTGCAACCCTACTAGCTCAAAATTTA
TTCACACATGGTTACG
Features (pLannotate 1.2.2; 10 found; start..end, strand, type, name):
     32..319     +  CDS            NS8_SARS2 (fragment): Experimental evidence at protein level: Swiss-Prot protein existence level 1. Plays a role in modulating host immune response (PubMed:31986261). Binds to IL17RA receptor, leading to IL17 pathway activation and an increased secretion of pro-inflammatory factors. Contributes to cytokine storm during COVID-19 infection. From Severe acute respiratory syndrome coronavirus 2 (2019-nCoV) (SARS-CoV-2).
    491..1079    +  rep_origin     ori: high-copy-number ColE1/pMB1/pBR322/pUC origin of replication
   1087..1184    +  promoter       cat promoter: promoter of the E. coli cat gene encoding chloramphenicol acetyltransferase
   1185..1841    +  CDS            cat: CAT_ECOLX - Experimental evidence at protein level: Swiss-Prot protein existence level 1. This enzyme is an effector of chloramphenicol resistance in bacteria. From Escherichia coli. This protein is used as a marker in many commonly used cloning vectors, such as pACYC184.
   1915..1949    +  terminator     lambda t0 terminator: minimal transcription terminator from phage lambda (Scholtissek and Grosse, 1987)
   1977..1995    +  promoter       T7 promoter: promoter for bacteriophage T7 RNA polymerase
   1996..2020    +  protein_bind   lac operator: The lac repressor binds to the lac operator to inhibit transcription in E. coli. This inhibition can be relieved by adding lactose or isopropyl-β-D-thiogalactopyranoside (IPTG). lac repressor encoded by lacI
   2035..2057    +  RBS            RBS: efficient ribosome binding site from bacteriophage T7 gene 10 (Olins and Rangwala, 1989)
   2065..2148    +  CDS            NS8_SARS2 (fragment): Experimental evidence at protein level: Swiss-Prot protein existence level 1. Plays a role in modulating host immune response (PubMed:31986261). Binds to IL17RA receptor, leading to IL17 pathway activation and an increased secretion of pro-inflammatory factors. Contributes to cytokine storm during COVID-19 infection. From Severe acute respiratory syndrome coronavirus 2 (2019-nCoV) (SARS-CoV-2).
   2192..2261    -  ncRNA          RNA-OUT: Accession: RF00240 - RNA-OUT
