[The description below was written by a language model from this plasmid's Addgene catalogue record and pLannotate feature annotations shown in this document.]
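Description:
pGBW-m4046811 is a compact bacterial expression plasmid for producing the SARS-CoV-2 ORF8 accessory protein in E. coli. The minimal backbone, about 1.5 kb, consists of little more than a high-copy ColE1/pUC-type origin of replication and a chloramphenicol acetyltransferase (cat) gene driven by its native promoter and followed by a lambda t0 terminator. The plasmid is therefore maintained and selected with chloramphenicol.

The wild-type ORF8 coding sequence (roughly 360 bp) sits downstream of a T7 promoter, a lac operator and the strong ribosome binding site from phage T7 gene 10. Transcription requires a host that supplies T7 RNA polymerase. It is held off by lac repressor bound at the operator until it is relieved with IPTG or lactose. No lacI gene is annotated on the plasmid, so the repressor would have to come from the host. The catalogue entry lists a C-terminal, backbone-encoded Myc tag preceded by a TEV protease cleavage site, which would allow detection or capture of the protein and later removal of the tag. Neither element is annotated in the feature tables.

Two sequence records accompany the entry and they disagree. The depositor's 2,108 nt assembly shows an intact ORF8 reading frame and is close to the sum of the stated backbone and insert sizes. The repository's 3,446 nt assembly splits ORF8 into two fragments separated by additional sequence that includes an RNA-OUT element, a feature associated with IS10 insertion sequences. This may reflect an insertion in the sequenced isolate, but the record does not explain it. The depositor also notes that its sequencing may not cover the entire plasmid.
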