Addgene plasmid #149240: pGBW-m4046811
Purpose: Bacterial expression plasmid for SARS-CoV-2 ORF8 protein
Depositing lab: Ginkgo Bioworks & Benjie Chen. Depositing organization: Ginkgo Bioworks.
Backbone
  Vector backbone: ori-013 - marker | cmR
  Backbone size w/o insert (bp): 1462
  Vector type: Bacterial Expression
Growth in bacteria
  Bacterial resistance: Chloramphenicol, 25 μg/mL
  Growth temperature: 30°C
  Growth strain: DH5alpha
  Copy number: High Copy
Gene/Insert
  Gene/Insert name: SARS-CoV-2 ORF8 protein
  Species: Escherichia coli str. K-12 substr. MG1655; Severe acute respiratory syndrome coronavirus 2
  Insert size (bp): 359
  Mutation: wt
  Entrez Gene: ORF8 (a.k.a. GU280_gp09)
  Promoter: Promoter | pT7 ; Operator | lacO ; RBS | T7_rbs ; Start Codon | ATG
  Tag / fusion protein: Cleavable TEV;Myc (C terminal on backbone)
  Cloning method: Unknown
Resource information
  A portion of this plasmid was derived from a plasmid made by: GinkgoBioworks
Depositor comments: NCBI Reference Sequence: YP_009724396.1 NGS used for QC was performed by Ginkgo and may not fully cover the entire plasmid.
How to cite: pGBW-m4046811 was a gift from Ginkgo Bioworks & Benjie Chen (Addgene plasmid # 149240)
